Addgene plasmid #225181: pSU19mCherry
Purpose: (Empty Backbone) Medium copy cloning vector with mCherry integrated in the multiple cloning site. There is a SmaI immediately upstream of mCherry start codon, which allows for C-terminal mCherry fusions.
Depositing lab: Jenny-Lee Thomassin. Depositing organization: University of Saskatchewan. Publication: Generation of a plasmid series for rapid sub-cloning and use in various Enterobacteriaceae. Braun HG, Kanwal N, Rivera Lopez LF, Thomassin JL. J Biosci Bioeng. 2024 Sep 6:S1389-1723(24)00253-6. doi: 10.1016/j.jbiosc.2024.08.006. PubMed 39244484.
Backbone
  Vector backbone: pSU19
  Backbone size (bp): 2340
  Vector type: Bacterial Expression, Synthetic Biology
  Tag / fusion protein: mCherry (C terminal on insert)
Growth in bacteria
  Bacterial resistance: Chloramphenicol, 25 μg/mL
  Growth temperature: 37°C
  Growth strain: DH5alpha
  Copy number: Low Copy
Gene/Insert
  Gene/Insert name: None
  Tag / fusion protein: mCherry (C terminal on insert)
Resource information
  A portion of this plasmid was derived from a plasmid made by: Codon optimized mCherry sequence was synthesized by Twist Biosciences
Terms and licenses: Academic/Nonprofit Terms; Industry Terms: Not Available to Industry
How to cite: pSU19mCherry was a gift from Jenny-Lee Thomassin (Addgene plasmid # 225181 ; http://n2t.net/addgene:225181 ; RRID:Addgene_225181)
