[The description below was written by a language model from this plasmid's Addgene catalogue record and pLannotate feature annotations shown in this document.]
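Description:
pSU19mCherry is an empty-backbone bacterial cloning and expression vector built on pSU19, in which a codon-optimized, synthesized mCherry coding sequence has been placed inside the pUC18/19-type multiple cloning site. It replicates from the p15A origin, which is compatible with ColE1-type plasmids and so allows co-maintenance with a second vector. Selection is by chloramphenicol through the cat gene under its own promoter. The purpose statement calls it a medium-copy vector, consistent with p15A, although the catalogue copy-number field lists it as low copy.

The expression region follows the familiar lac arrangement: a CAP binding site, the lac promoter and the lac operator sit upstream of the remaining polylinker, followed by mCherry, a further polylinker remnant and a lacZα fragment. Only a short fragment of lacI is annotated, so repression would depend on repressor supplied by the host. A SmaI site lies immediately before the mCherry start codon, so an open reading frame cloned there in frame yields a protein carrying mCherry at its C terminus, transcribed from the lac promoter. No insert is recorded. The plasmid belongs to a series intended for rapid sub-cloning and use across various Enterobacteriaceae.

Two sequencing records accompany the entry. The 3,061 nt record matches the size expected for the 2,340 bp backbone plus mCherry and shows an intact cat promoter. The 4,399 nt record is identical in layout except that the cat promoter is split into two fragments by roughly 1.3 kb of additional sequence containing an RNA-OUT annotation. This pattern suggests an insertion-sequence-type interruption in that sample, though the record does not explain it.
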