Features (pLannotate 1.2.2; 15 found; start..end, strand, type, name):
     54..146     +  CDS            lacI (fragment): lac repressor; lacI; The lac repressor binds to the lac operator to inhibit transcription in E. coli. This inhibition can be relieved by adding lactose or isopropyl-β-D-thiogalactopyranoside (IPTG).
    159..180     +  protein_bind   CAP binding site: CAP binding activates transcription in the presence of cAMP. E. coli catabolite activator protein
    195..225     +  promoter       lac promoter: promoter for the E. coli lac operon
    233..249     +  protein_bind   lac operator: The lac repressor binds to the lac operator to inhibit transcription in E. coli. This inhibition can be relieved by adding lactose or isopropyl-β-D-thiogalactopyranoside (IPTG). lac repressor encoded by lacI
    286..326     -  misc_feature   MCS (fragment): pUC18/19 multiple cloning site
    327..1034    +  CDS            mCherry: mCherry is a basic (constitutively fluorescent) red fluorescent protein published in 2004, derived from Discosoma sp.. It is reported to be a very rapidly-maturing monomer with low acid sensitivity.
   1046..1064    -  misc_feature   MCS (fragment): pUC18/19 multiple cloning site
   1064..1216    +  CDS            lacZα (fragment): LacZα fragment of β-galactosidase; lacZ fragment
   1219..1360    -  mobile_element IS1 (fragment): prokaryotic transposable element IS1
   1481..1539    +  promoter       cat promoter (fragment): promoter of the E. coli cat gene encoding chloramphenicol acetyltransferase
   2753..2822    +  ncRNA          RNA-OUT: Accession: RF00240 - RNA-OUT
   2864..2921    +  promoter       cat promoter (fragment): promoter of the E. coli cat gene encoding chloramphenicol acetyltransferase
   2922..3578    +  CDS            cat: CAT_ECOLX - Experimental evidence at protein level: Swiss-Prot protein existence level 1. This enzyme is an effector of chloramphenicol resistance in bacteria. From Escherichia coli. This protein is used as a marker in many commonly used cloning vectors, such as pACYC184.
   3642..4187    +  rep_origin     p15A ori: Plasmids containing the medium-copy-number p15A origin of replication can be propagated in E. coli cells that contain a second plasmid with the ColE1 origin.
   4275..4330    +  rep_origin     RSF ori (fragment): Plasmids containing the RSF 1030 origin of replication can be propagated in E. coli cells that contain additional plasmids with compatible origins.
>Addgene plasmid #225181 | pSU19mCherry | addgene full sequence | sequence record 444703 | Addgene NGS Result
CACTGACACCCTCATCAGTGCCAACATAGTAAGCCAGTATATACACTCCGCTAGCGCCCAATACGCAAAC
CGCCTCTCCCCGCGCGTTGGCCGATTCATTAATGCAGCTGGCACGACAGGTTTCCCGACTGGAAAGCGGG
CAGTGAGCGCAACGCAATTAATGTGAGTTAGCTCACTCATTAGGCACCCCAGGCTTTACACTTTATGCTT
CCGGCTCGTATGTTGTGTGGAATTGTGAGCGGATAACAATTTCACACAGGAAACAGCTATGACCATGATT
ACGCCAAGCTTGCATGCCTGCAGGTCGACTCTAGAGGATCCCCGGGATGGTATCAAAAGGAGAGGAAGAT
AATATGGCGATCATCAAAGAGTTCATGCGTTTTAAAGTGCACATGGAAGGCTCCGTGAACGGTCACGAGT
TCGAAATTGAGGGCGAGGGCGAGGGCCGTCCGTATGAAGGCACGCAAACTGCTAAACTCAAGGTCACGAA
AGGCGGACCACTGCCTTTTGCCTGGGACATCCTGTCTCCGCAGTTTATGTACGGCAGCAAAGCGTACGTT
AAACATCCGGCAGATATTCCGGACTACCTGAAGTTGTCCTTCCCGGAGGGTTTTAAGTGGGAGCGTGTTA
TGAATTTCGAGGACGGCGGTGTCGTGACCGTTACCCAAGACAGCAGCCTGCAAGATGGCGAGTTCATCTA
TAAAGTTAAGCTGCGTGGTACGAACTTCCCGTCTGATGGCCCGGTGATGCAGAAAAAGACCATGGGTTGG
GAAGCGAGCAGCGAGCGCATGTACCCGGAAGACGGTGCGCTGAAGGGTGAGATCAAACAGCGCCTGAAGT
TGAAGGACGGTGGCCACTACGATGCAGAAGTAAAAACCACCTATAAGGCTAAAAAACCGGTTCAGTTGCC
GGGTGCCTATAACGTGAATATTAAGTTAGACATCACCAGCCATAACGAAGACTACACCATTGTGGAACAA
TATGAGCGCGCGGAGGGTCGTCACAGCACCGGTGGTATGGATGAACTGTACAAGTAATGATAATAGGGTA
CCGAGCTCGAATTCTGGCCGTCGTTTTACAACGTCGTGACTGGGAAAACCCTGGCGTTACCCAACTTAAT
CGCCTTGCAGCACATCCCCCTTTCGCCAGCTGGCGTAATAGCGAAGAGGCCCGCACCGATCGCCCTTCCC
AACAGTTGCGCAGCCTGAATGGCGAATGGCGCTGATGTCCGGCGGTGCTTTTGCCGTTACGCACCACCCC
GTCAGTAGCTGAACAGGAGGGACAGCTGATAGAAACAGAAGCCACTGGAGCACCTCAAAAACACCATCAT
ACACTAAATCAGTAAGTTGGCAGCATCACCCGACGCACTTTGCGCCGAATAAATACCTGTGACGGAAGAT
CACTTCGCAGAATAAATAAATCCTGGTGTCCCTGTTGATACCGGGAAGCCCTGGGCCAACTTTTGGCGAA
AATGAGACGTTGATCGGCACGTAAGAGGTTCCAACTTTCACCATAATGAAATAAGATCACTACCGGGCGC
TGAGAGATCCCCTCATAATTTCCCCAAAGCGTAACCATGTGTGAATAAATTTTGAGCTAGTAGGGTTGCA
GCCACGAGTAAGTCTTCCCTTGTTATTGTGTAGCCAGAATGCCGCAAAACTTCCATGCCTAAGCGAACTG
TTGAGAGTACGTTTCGATTTCTGACTGTGTTAGCCTGGAAGTGCTTGTCCCAACCTTGTTTCTGAGCATG
AACGCCCGCAAGCCAACATGTTAGTTGAAGCATCAGGGCGATTAGCAGCATGATATCAAAACGCTCTGAG
CTGCTCGTTCGGCTATGGCGTAGGCCTAGTCCGTAGGCAGGACTTTTCAAGTCTCGGAAGGTTTCTTCAA
TCTGCATTCGCTTCGAATAGATATTAACAAGTTGTTTGGGTGTTCGAATTTCAACAGGTAAGTTAGTTGC
TAGAACCCATGGCTCCTTTGCCGACGCTGAGTAGATTTTAGGTGACGGGTGGTGACAATGAGTCCGTGTC
GAGCGCTGATTTTTTCGGCCTTTAGAGCGAGATTTATACAATAGAATTTGGCATGAGATTGGATTGCTTT
TAGTCAGCCTCTTATAGCCTAAAGTCTTTGAGTGACTAGATGACATATCATGTAAGTTGCTGATAGGTTT
CCAGTTTTCCGCTCCTAGGTCTGCATATTGTACTTTTCCTCTTACTCGACTTAACCAGTACCAACCCAGC
TTCTCAACGGATTTATACCATGGCACTTTAAAGCCAGCATCACTGACAATGAGCGGTGTGGTGTTACTCG
GTAGAATGCTCGCAAGGTCGGCTAGAAATTGGTCATGAGCTTTCTTTGAACATTGCTCTGAAAGCGGGAA
CGCTTTCTCATAAAGAGTAACAGAACGACCGTGTAGTGCGACTGAAGCTCGCAATACCATAAGTCGTTTT
TGCTCACGAATATCAGACCAGTCAACAAGTACAATGGGCATCGTATTGCCCGAACAGATAAAGCTAGCAT
GCCAACGGTATACAGCGAGTCGCTCTTTGTGGAGGTGACGATTACCTAACAATCGGTCGATTCGTTTGAT
GTTATGTTTTGTTCTCGCTTTGGTTGGCAGGTTACGGCCAAGTTCGGTAAGAGTGAGAGTTTTACAGTCA
AGTAATGCGTGGCAAGCCAACGTTAAGCTGTTGAGTCGTTTTAAGTGTAATTCGGGGCAGAATTGGTAAA
GAGAGTCGTGTAAAATATCGAGTTCGCACATCTTGTTGTCTGATTATTGATTTTTCGCGAAACCATTTGA
TCATATGACAAGATGTGTATCCACCTTAACTTAATGATTTTTACCAAAATCATTAGGGGATTCATCAGTA
CCGGGCGTATTTTTTGAGTTATCGAGATTTTCAGGAGCTAAGGAAGCTAAAATGGAGAAAAAAATCACTG
GATATACCACCGTTGATATATCCCAATGGCATCGTAAAGAACATTTTGAGGCATTTCAGTCAGTTGCTCA
ATGTACCTATAACCAGACCGTTCAGCTGGATATTACGGCCTTTTTAAAGACCGTAAAGAAAAATAAGCAC
AAGTTTTATCCGGCCTTTATTCACATTCTTGCCCGCCTGATGAATGCTCATCCGGAATTTCGTATGGCAA
TGAAAGACGGTGAGCTGGTGATATGGGATAGTGTTCACCCTTGTTACACCGTTTTCCATGAGCAAACTGA
AACGTTTTCATCGCTCTGGAGTGAATACCACGACGATTTCCGGCAGTTTCTACACATATATTCGCAAGAT
GTGGCGTGTTACGGTGAAAACCTGGCCTATTTCCCTAAAGGGTTTATTGAGAATATGTTTTTCGTCTCAG
CCAATCCCTGGGTGAGTTTCACCAGTTTTGATTTAAACGTGGCCAATATGGACAACTTCTTCGCCCCCGT
TTTCACCATGGGCAAATATTATACGCAAGGCGACAAGGTGCTGATGCCGCTGGCGATTCAGGTTCATCAT
GCCGTTTGTGATGGCTTCCATGTCGGCAGAATGCTTAATGAATTACAACAGTACTGCGATGAGTGGCAGG
GCGGGGCGTAATTTTTTTAAGGCAGTTATTGGTGCCTAGAAATATTTTATCTGATTAATAAGATGATCTT
CTTGAGATCGTTTTGGTCTGCGCGTAATCTCTTGCTCTGAAAACGAAAAAACCGCCTTGCAGGGCGGTTT
TTCGAAGGTTCTCTGAGCTACCAACTCTTTGAACCGAGGTAACTGGCTTGGAGGAGCGCAGTCACCAAAA
CTTGTCCTTTCAGTTTAGCCTTAACCGGCGCATGACTTCAAGACTAACTCCTCTAAATCAATTACCAGTG
GCTGCTGCCAGTGGTGCTTTTGCATGTCTTTCCGGGTTGGACTCAAGACGATAGTTACCGGATAAGGCGC
AGCGGTCGGACTGAACGGGGGGTTCGTGCATACAGTCCAGCTTGGAGCGAACTGCCTACCCGGAACTGAG
TGTCAGGCGTGGAATGAGACAAACGCGGCCATAACAGCGGAATGACACCGGTAAACCGAAAGGCAGGAAC
AGGAGAGCGCACGAGGGAGCCGCCAGGGGGAAACGCCTGGTATCTTTATAGTCCTGTCGGGTTTCGCCAC
CACTGATTTGAGCGTCAGATTTCGTGATGCTTGTCAGGGGGGCGGAGCCTATGGAAAAACGGCTTTGCCG
CGGCCCTCTCACTTCCCTGTTAAGTATCTTCCTGGCATCTTCCAGGAAATCTCCGCCCCGTTCGTAAGCC
ATTTCCGCTCGCCGCAGTCGAACGACCGAGCGTAGCGAGTCAGTGAGCGAGGAAGCGGAATATATCCTGT
ATCACATATTCTGCTGACGCACCGGTGCAGCCTTTTTTCTCCTGCCACATGAAGCACTT
