Features (pLannotate 1.2.2; 13 found; start..end, strand, type, name):
     54..146     +  CDS            lacI (fragment): lac repressor; lacI; The lac repressor binds to the lac operator to inhibit transcription in E. coli. This inhibition can be relieved by adding lactose or isopropyl-β-D-thiogalactopyranoside (IPTG).
    159..180     +  protein_bind   CAP binding site: CAP binding activates transcription in the presence of cAMP. E. coli catabolite activator protein
    195..225     +  promoter       lac promoter: promoter for the E. coli lac operon
    233..249     +  protein_bind   lac operator: The lac repressor binds to the lac operator to inhibit transcription in E. coli. This inhibition can be relieved by adding lactose or isopropyl-β-D-thiogalactopyranoside (IPTG). lac repressor encoded by lacI
    286..326     -  misc_feature   MCS (fragment): pUC18/19 multiple cloning site
    327..1034    +  CDS            mCherry: mCherry is a basic (constitutively fluorescent) red fluorescent protein published in 2004, derived from Discosoma sp.. It is reported to be a very rapidly-maturing monomer with low acid sensitivity.
   1046..1064    -  misc_feature   MCS (fragment): pUC18/19 multiple cloning site
   1064..1216    +  CDS            lacZα (fragment): LacZα fragment of β-galactosidase; lacZ fragment
   1219..1360    -  mobile_element IS1 (fragment): prokaryotic transposable element IS1
   1481..1583    +  promoter       cat promoter: promoter of the E. coli cat gene encoding chloramphenicol acetyltransferase
   1584..2240    +  CDS            cat: CAT_ECOLX - Experimental evidence at protein level: Swiss-Prot protein existence level 1. This enzyme is an effector of chloramphenicol resistance in bacteria. From Escherichia coli. This protein is used as a marker in many commonly used cloning vectors, such as pACYC184.
   2304..2849    +  rep_origin     p15A ori: Plasmids containing the medium-copy-number p15A origin of replication can be propagated in E. coli cells that contain a second plasmid with the ColE1 origin.
   2937..2992    +  rep_origin     RSF ori (fragment): Plasmids containing the RSF 1030 origin of replication can be propagated in E. coli cells that contain additional plasmids with compatible origins.
>Addgene plasmid #225181 | pSU19mCherry | addgene full sequence | sequence record 452505 | Addgene NGS Result
CACTGACACCCTCATCAGTGCCAACATAGTAAGCCAGTATATACACTCCGCTAGCGCCCAATACGCAAAC
CGCCTCTCCCCGCGCGTTGGCCGATTCATTAATGCAGCTGGCACGACAGGTTTCCCGACTGGAAAGCGGG
CAGTGAGCGCAACGCAATTAATGTGAGTTAGCTCACTCATTAGGCACCCCAGGCTTTACACTTTATGCTT
CCGGCTCGTATGTTGTGTGGAATTGTGAGCGGATAACAATTTCACACAGGAAACAGCTATGACCATGATT
ACGCCAAGCTTGCATGCCTGCAGGTCGACTCTAGAGGATCCCCGGGATGGTATCAAAAGGAGAGGAAGAT
AATATGGCGATCATCAAAGAGTTCATGCGTTTTAAAGTGCACATGGAAGGCTCCGTGAACGGTCACGAGT
TCGAAATTGAGGGCGAGGGCGAGGGCCGTCCGTATGAAGGCACGCAAACTGCTAAACTCAAGGTCACGAA
AGGCGGACCACTGCCTTTTGCCTGGGACATCCTGTCTCCGCAGTTTATGTACGGCAGCAAAGCGTACGTT
AAACATCCGGCAGATATTCCGGACTACCTGAAGTTGTCCTTCCCGGAGGGTTTTAAGTGGGAGCGTGTTA
TGAATTTCGAGGACGGCGGTGTCGTGACCGTTACCCAAGACAGCAGCCTGCAAGATGGCGAGTTCATCTA
TAAAGTTAAGCTGCGTGGTACGAACTTCCCGTCTGATGGCCCGGTGATGCAGAAAAAGACCATGGGTTGG
GAAGCGAGCAGCGAGCGCATGTACCCGGAAGACGGTGCGCTGAAGGGTGAGATCAAACAGCGCCTGAAGT
TGAAGGACGGTGGCCACTACGATGCAGAAGTAAAAACCACCTATAAGGCTAAAAAACCGGTTCAGTTGCC
GGGTGCCTATAACGTGAATATTAAGTTAGACATCACCAGCCATAACGAAGACTACACCATTGTGGAACAA
TATGAGCGCGCGGAGGGTCGTCACAGCACCGGTGGTATGGATGAACTGTACAAGTAATGATAATAGGGTA
CCGAGCTCGAATTCTGGCCGTCGTTTTACAACGTCGTGACTGGGAAAACCCTGGCGTTACCCAACTTAAT
CGCCTTGCAGCACATCCCCCTTTCGCCAGCTGGCGTAATAGCGAAGAGGCCCGCACCGATCGCCCTTCCC
AACAGTTGCGCAGCCTGAATGGCGAATGGCGCTGATGTCCGGCGGTGCTTTTGCCGTTACGCACCACCCC
GTCAGTAGCTGAACAGGAGGGACAGCTGATAGAAACAGAAGCCACTGGAGCACCTCAAAAACACCATCAT
ACACTAAATCAGTAAGTTGGCAGCATCACCCGACGCACTTTGCGCCGAATAAATACCTGTGACGGAAGAT
CACTTCGCAGAATAAATAAATCCTGGTGTCCCTGTTGATACCGGGAAGCCCTGGGCCAACTTTTGGCGAA
AATGAGACGTTGATCGGCACGTAAGAGGTTCCAACTTTCACCATAATGAAATAAGATCACTACCGGGCGT
ATTTTTTGAGTTATCGAGATTTTCAGGAGCTAAGGAAGCTAAAATGGAGAAAAAAATCACTGGATATACC
ACCGTTGATATATCCCAATGGCATCGTAAAGAACATTTTGAGGCATTTCAGTCAGTTGCTCAATGTACCT
ATAACCAGACCGTTCAGCTGGATATTACGGCCTTTTTAAAGACCGTAAAGAAAAATAAGCACAAGTTTTA
TCCGGCCTTTATTCACATTCTTGCCCGCCTGATGAATGCTCATCCGGAATTTCGTATGGCAATGAAAGAC
GGTGAGCTGGTGATATGGGATAGTGTTCACCCTTGTTACACCGTTTTCCATGAGCAAACTGAAACGTTTT
CATCGCTCTGGAGTGAATACCACGACGATTTCCGGCAGTTTCTACACATATATTCGCAAGATGTGGCGTG
TTACGGTGAAAACCTGGCCTATTTCCCTAAAGGGTTTATTGAGAATATGTTTTTCGTCTCAGCCAATCCC
TGGGTGAGTTTCACCAGTTTTGATTTAAACGTGGCCAATATGGACAACTTCTTCGCCCCCGTTTTCACCA
TGGGCAAATATTATACGCAAGGCGACAAGGTGCTGATGCCGCTGGCGATTCAGGTTCATCATGCCGTTTG
TGATGGCTTCCATGTCGGCAGAATGCTTAATGAATTACAACAGTACTGCGATGAGTGGCAGGGCGGGGCG
TAATTTTTTTAAGGCAGTTATTGGTGCCTAGAAATATTTTATCTGATTAATAAGATGATCTTCTTGAGAT
CGTTTTGGTCTGCGCGTAATCTCTTGCTCTGAAAACGAAAAAACCGCCTTGCAGGGCGGTTTTTCGAAGG
TTCTCTGAGCTACCAACTCTTTGAACCGAGGTAACTGGCTTGGAGGAGCGCAGTCACCAAAACTTGTCCT
TTCAGTTTAGCCTTAACCGGCGCATGACTTCAAGACTAACTCCTCTAAATCAATTACCAGTGGCTGCTGC
CAGTGGTGCTTTTGCATGTCTTTCCGGGTTGGACTCAAGACGATAGTTACCGGATAAGGCGCAGCGGTCG
GACTGAACGGGGGGTTCGTGCATACAGTCCAGCTTGGAGCGAACTGCCTACCCGGAACTGAGTGTCAGGC
GTGGAATGAGACAAACGCGGCCATAACAGCGGAATGACACCGGTAAACCGAAAGGCAGGAACAGGAGAGC
GCACGAGGGAGCCGCCAGGGGGAAACGCCTGGTATCTTTATAGTCCTGTCGGGTTTCGCCACCACTGATT
TGAGCGTCAGATTTCGTGATGCTTGTCAGGGGGGCGGAGCCTATGGAAAAACGGCTTTGCCGCGGCCCTC
TCACTTCCCTGTTAAGTATCTTCCTGGCATCTTCCAGGAAATCTCCGCCCCGTTCGTAAGCCATTTCCGC
TCGCCGCAGTCGAACGACCGAGCGTAGCGAGTCAGTGAGCGAGGAAGCGGAATATATCCTGTATCACATA
TTCTGCTGACGCACCGGTGCAGCCTTTTTTCTCCTGCCACATGAAGCACTT
